Addgene plasmid #168693: pDONR223 HCoV-OC43 NSP8_nostop
Purpose: Gateway-compatible Entry vector
Depositing lab: Fritz Roth. Depositing organization: Sinai Health System. Publication: A resource of human coronavirus protein-coding sequences in a flexible, multipurpose Gateway Entry clone collection. Weller B, Lin CW, Pogoutse O, Sauer M, Marin-de la Rosa N, Strobel A, Young V, Knapp JJ, Rayhan A, Falter C, Kim DK, Roth FP, Falter-Braun P. G3 (Bethesda). 2023 Jul 5;13(7):jkad105. doi: 10.1093/g3journal/jkad105. PubMed 37267226.
Backbone
  Vector backbone: pDONR223
  Backbone manufacturer: Rual et al, Genome Res. 14:2128-2135, 2004.
  Backbone size w/o insert (bp): 5005
  Vector type: Other
Growth in bacteria
  Bacterial resistance: Spectinomycin, 50 μg/mL
  Growth temperature: 37°C
  Growth strain: DH5alpha
  Copy number: Unknown
Gene/Insert
  Gene/Insert name: NSP8
  Species: Other
  Insert size (bp): 591
  Entrez Gene: ORF1ab (a.k.a. EYW02_gp1)
  Cloning method: Gateway Cloning
  Sequencing primers: 5′ m13-For; 3′ m13-Rev
Resource information
  A portion of this plasmid was derived from a plasmid made by: Falter-Braun Lab
Terms and licenses: Academic/Nonprofit Terms; Industry Terms
How to cite: pDONR223 HCoV-OC43 NSP8_nostop was a gift from Fritz Roth (Addgene plasmid # 168693 ; http://n2t.net/addgene:168693 ; RRID:Addgene_168693)
