[The description below was written by a language model from this plasmid's Addgene catalogue record.]
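Description:
pDONR223 HCoV-OC43 NSP8_nostop is a Gateway-compatible Entry clone built in the pDONR223 donor backbone. It is maintained in E. coli under spectinomycin selection. The record does not list the origin of replication or copy number, and no feature table is provided, so the backbone elements cannot be described in detail. As an Entry clone made by Gateway recombination, the insert would be expected to sit between attL recombination sites, which allow it to be moved into any compatible Destination vector through an LR reaction. M13 forward and reverse priming sites flank the cloning region and are the ones recorded for sequence verification of the insert.

The payload is a 591 bp coding sequence for NSP8, a non-structural protein of human coronavirus OC43. NSP8 is one of the mature products released by proteolytic processing of the ORF1ab replicase polyprotein, and in coronaviruses it is generally known as a cofactor of the viral RNA-dependent RNA polymerase complex. The "nostop" designation indicates that the open reading frame lacks a termination codon, so after transfer it can be read through into a C-terminal tag, reporter or fusion partner supplied by the Destination vector. The Entry vector is not described as carrying a promoter to drive expression of the insert, so it serves as a shuttle rather than an expression construct.

The plasmid belongs to a collection of human coronavirus protein-coding sequences assembled as a flexible, multipurpose Entry clone resource. It is suited to generating expression constructs for whatever downstream assays the chosen Destination vector supports, such as protein interaction or localisation studies.
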