>Addgene plasmid #168693 | pDONR223 HCoV-OC43 NSP8_nostop | depositor partial sequence | sequence record 326902 | Inserted CDS without stop codon
ATGGCTTTACAGAGTGAATTTGTTAATATGGCTAGCTTCGTTGAATATGAAGTTGCTAAGAAAAATCTTG
ATGAGGCGCGTTTTAGTGGTTCTGCTAATCAACAGCAGTTAAAACAGCTAGAGAAAGCCTGTAATATTGC
TAAATCTGCTTATGAACGCGACCGTGCTGTAGCAAAAAAGTTGGAGCGTATGGCTGATTTGGCTCTCACT
AATATGTATAAAGAAGCTAGAATTAATGATAAGAAGAGTAAGGTTGTTTCTGCCTTGCAAACTATGCTTT
TTAGTATGGTGCGTAAGTTAGATAATCAAGCTCTGAATTCAATATTAGATAACGCTGTGAAGGGTTGTGT
ACCATTGAATGCAATACCTTCATTGGCAGCAAATACTCTGAATATAATTGTACCAGATAAAAGTGTTTAT
GACCAGGTAGTTGATAATGTCTATGTTACCTATGCGGGTAATGTATGGCAGATTCAAACTATCCAGGATT
CAGATGGTACAAATAAGCAGTTGAATGAGATATCTGATGATTGTAACTGGCCACTAGTTATTATTGCAAA
TCGGTATAATGAGGTATCTGCTACTGTTTTGCAATAA
